>Addgene plasmid #9021 | 1477 pcDNA3 flag HA Akt1 | addgene full sequence | sequence record 490796 | Addgene NGS Result
GACGGATCGGGAGATCTCCCGATCCCCTATGGTGCACTCTCAGTACAATCTGCTCTGATGCCGCATAGTT
AAGCCAGTATCTGCTCCCTGCTTGTGTGTTGGAGGTCGCTGAGTAGTGCGCGAGCAAAATTTAAGCTACA
ACAAGGCAAGGCTTGACCGACAATTGCATGAAGAATCTGCTTAGGGTTAGGCGTTTTGCGCTGCTTCGCG
ATGTACGGGCCAGATATACGCGTTGACATTGATTATTGACTAGTTATTAATAGTAATCAATTACGGGGTC
ATTAGTTCATAGCCCATATATGGAGTTCCGCGTTACATAACTTACGGTAAATGGCCCGCCTGGCTGACCG
CCCAACGACCCCCGCCCATTGACGTCAATAATGACGTATGTTCCCATAGTAACGCCAATAGGGACTTTCC
ATTGACGTCAATGGGTGGAGTATTTACGGTAAACTGCCCACTTGGCAGTACATCAAGTGTATCATATGCC
AAGTACGCCCCCTATTGACGTCAATGACGGTAAATGGCCCGCCTGGCATTATGCCCAGTACATGACCTTA
TGGGACTTTCCTACTTGGCAGTACATCTACGTATTAGTCATCGCTATTACCATGGTGATGCGGTTTTGGC
AGTACATCAATGGGCGTGGATAGCGGTTTGACTCACGGGGATTTCCAAGTCTCCACCCCATTGACGTCAA
TGGGAGTTTGTTTTGGCACCAAAATCAACGGGACTTTCCAAAATGTCGTAACAACTCCGCCCCATTGACG
CAAATGGGCGGTAGGCGTGTACGGTGGGAGGTCTATATAAGCAGAGCTCTCTGGCTAACTAGAGAACCCA
CTGCTTACTGGCTTATCGAAATTAATACGACTCACTATAGGGAGACCCAAGCTTACCATGGACTACAAGG
ACGACGATGACAAGCTCGATGGAGGATACCCCTACGACGTGCCCGACTACGCCAGCGGATCC
[1440 nt withheld, positions 973-2412]
TGAGGCGGCGGTGGAATTCCCAATTGCACCTGAAATTGCACTGGAACTGCTGATGGCTGCGAACTTCTTA
GATTGTTAAGGTCTCCAATTCTGCAGATATCCATCACACTGGCGGCCGCTCGAGCATGCATCTAGAGGGC
CCTATTCTATAGTGTCACCTAAATGCTAGAGCTCGCTGATCAGCCTCGACTGTGCCTTCTAGTTGCCAGC
CATCTGTTGTTTGCCCCTCCCCCGTGCCTTCCTTGACCCTGGAAGGTGCCACTCCCACTGTCCTTTCCTA
ATAAAATGAGGAAATTGCATCGCATTGTCTGAGTAGGTGTCATTCTATTCTGGGGGGTGGGGTGGGGCAG
GACAGCAAGGGGGAGGATTGGGAAGACAATAGCAGGCATGCTGGGGATGCGGTGGGCTCTATGGCTTCTG
AGGCGGAAAGAACCAGCTGGGGCTCTAGGGGGTATCCCC
[124 nt withheld, positions 2872-2995]
C
[91 nt withheld, positions 2997-3087]
A
[49 nt withheld, positions 3089-3137]
CCTTTGACGTTGGAGTCCACGTTCTTT
[37 nt withheld, positions 3165-3201]
ACCCTATCTCGGTCTATTCTTTTGATTTATAAGGGATTTTGCCGATTTCGGCCTATTGGTTAAAAAATGA
GCTGATTTAACAAAAATTTAACGCGAATTAATTCTGTGGAATGTGTGTCAGTTAGGGTGTGGAAAGTCCC
CAGGCTCCCCAGCAGGCAGAAGTATGCAAAGCATGCATCTCAATTAGTCAGCAACCAGGTGTGGAAAGTC
CCCAGGCTCCCCAGCAGGCAGAAGTATGCAAAGCATGCATCTCAATTAGTCAGCAACCATAGTCCCGCCC
CTAACTCCGCCCATCCCGCCCCTAACTCCGCCCAGTTCCGCCCATTCTCCGCCCCATGGCTGACTAATTT
TTTTTATTTATGCAGAGGCCGAGGCCGCCTCTGCCTCTGAGCTATTCCAGAAGTAGTGAGGAGGCTTTTT
TGGAGGCCTAGGCTTTTGCAAAAAGCTCCCGGGAGCTTGTATATCCATTTTCGGATCTGATCAAGAGACA
GGATGAGGATCGTTTCGCATGATTGAACAAGATGGATTGCACGCAGGTTCTCCGGCCGCTTGGGTGGAGA
GGCTATTCGGCTATGACTGGGCACAACAGACAATCGGCTGCTCTGATGCCGCCGTGTTCCGGCTGTCAGC
GCAGGGGCGCCCGGTTCTTTTTGTCAAGACCGACCTGTCCGGTGCCCTGAATGAACTGCAGGACGAGGCA
GCGCGGCTATCGTGGCTGGCCACGACGGGCGTTCCTTGCGCAGCTGTGCTCGACGTTGTCACTGAAGCGG
GAAGGGACTGGCTGCTATTGGGCGAAGTGCCGGGGCAGGATCTCCTGTCATCTCACCTTGCTCCTGCCGA
GAAAGTATCCATCATGGCTGATGCAATGCGGCGGCTGCATACGCTTGATCCGGCTACCTGCCCATTCGAC
CACCAAGCGAAACATCGCATCGAGCGAGCACGTACTCGGATGGAAGCCGGTCTTGTCGATCAGGATGATC
TGGACGAAGAGCATCAGGGGCTCGCGCCAGCCGAACTGTTCGCCAGGCTCAAGGCGCGCATGCCCGACGG
CGAGGATCTCGTCGTGACCCATGGCGATGCCTGCTTGCCGAATATCATGGTGGAAAATGGCCGCTTTTCT
GGATTCATCGACTGTGGCCGGCTGGGTGTGGCGGACCGCTATCAGGACATAGCGTTGGCTACCCGTGATA
TTGCTGAAGAGCTTGGCGGCGAATGGGCTGACCGCTTCCTCGTGCTTTACGGTATCGCCGCTCCCGATTC
GCAGCGCATCGCCTTCTATCGCCTTCTTGACGAGTTCTTCTGAGCGGGACTCTGGGGTTCGAAATGACCG
ACCAAGCGACGCCCAACCTGCCATCACGAGATTTCGATTCCACCGCCGCCTTCTATGAAAGGTTGGGCTT
CGGAATCGTTTTCCGGGACGCCGGCTGGATGATCCTCCAGCGCGGGGATCTCATGCTGGAGTTCTTCGCC
CACCCCAACTTGTTTATTGCAGCTTATAATGGTTACAAATAAAGCAATAGCATCACAAATTTCACAAATA
AAGCATTTTTTTCACTGCATTCTAGTTGTGGTTTGTCCAAACTCATCAATGTATCTTATCATGTCTGTAT
ACCGTCGACCTCTAGCTAGAGCTTGGCGTAATCATGGTCATAGCTGTTTCCTGTGTGAAATTGTTATCCG
CTCACAATTCCACACAACATACGAGCCGGAAGCATAAAGTGTAAAGCCTGGGGTGCCTAATGAGTGAGCT
AACTCACATTAATTGCGTTGCGCTCACTGCCCGCTTTCCAGTCGGGAAACCTGTCGTGCCAGCTGCATTA
ATGAATCGGCCAACGCGCGGGGAGAGGCGGTTTGCGTATTGGGCGCTCTTCCGCTTCCTCGCTCACTGAC
TCGCTGCGCTCGGTCGTTCGGCTGCGGCGAGCGGTATCAGCTCACTCAAAGGCGGTAATACGGTTATCCA
CAGAATCAGGGGATAACGCAGGAAAGAACATGTGAGCAAAAGGCCAGCAAAAGGCCAGGAACCGTAAAAA
GGCCGCGTTGCTGGCGTTTTTCCATAGGCTCCGCCCCCCTGACGAGCATCACAAAAATCGACGCTCAAGT
CAGAGGTGGCGAAACCCGACAGGACTATAAAGATACCAGGCGTTTCCCCCTGGAAGCTCCCTCGTGCGCT
CTCCTGTTCCGACCCTGCCGCTTACCGGATACCTGTCCGCCTTTCTCCCTTCGGGAAGCGTGGCGCTTTC
TCATAGCTCACGCTGTAGGTATCTCAGTTCGGTGTAGGTCGTTCGCTCCAAGCTGGGCTGTGTGCACGAA
CCCCCCGTTCAGCCCGACCGCTGCGCCTTATCCGGTAACTATCGTCTTGAGTCCAACCCGGTAAGACACG
ACTTATCGCCACTGGCAGCAGCCACTGGTAACAGGATTAGCAGAGCGAGGTATGTAGGCGGTGCTACAGA
GTTCTTGAAGTGGTGGCCTAACTACGGCTACACTAGAAGAACAGTATTTGGTATCTGCGCTCTGCTGAAG
CCAGTTACCTTCGGAAAAAGAGTTGGTAGCTCTTGATCCGGCAAACAAACCACCGCTGGTAGCGGTGGTT
TTTTTGTTTGCAAGCAGCAGATTACGCGCAGAAAAAAAGGATCTCAAGAAGATCCTTTGATCTTTTCTAC
GGGGTCTGACGCTCAGTGGAACGAAAACTCACGTTAAGGGATTTTGGTCATGAGATTATCAAAAAGGATC
TTCACCTAGATCCTTTTAAATTAAAAATGAAGTTTTAAATCAATCTAAAGTATATATGAGTAAACTTGGT
CTGACAGTTACCAATGCTTAATCAGTGAGGCACCTATCTCAGCGATCTGTCTATTTCGTTCATCCATAGT
TGCCTGACTCCCCGTCGTGTAGATAACTACGATACGGGAGGGCTTACCATCTGGCCCCAGTGCTGCAATG
ATACCGCGAGACCCACGCTCACCGGCTCCAGATTTATCAGCAATAAACCAGCCAGCCGGAAGGGCCGAGC
GCAGAAGTGGTCCTGCAACTTTATCCGCCTCCATCCAGTCTATTAATTGTTGCCGGGAAGCTAGAGTAAG
TAGTTCGCCAGTTAATAGTTTGCGCAACGTTGTTGCCATTGCTACAGGCATCGTGGTGTCACGCTCGTCG
TTTGGTATGGCTTCATTCAGCTCCGGTTCCCAACGATCAAGGCGAGTTACATGATCCCCCATGTTGTGCA
AAAAAGCGGTTAGCTCCTTCGGTCCTCCGATCGTTGTCAGAAGTAAGTTGGCCGCAGTGTTATCACTCAT
GGTTATGGCAGCACTGCATAATTCTCTTACTGTCATGCCATCCGTAAGATGCTTTTCTGTGACTGGTGAG
TACTCAACCAAGTCATTCTGAGAATAGTGTATGCGGCGACCGAGTTGCTCTTGCCCGGCGTCAATACGGG
ATAATACCGCGCCACATAGCAGAACTTTAAAAGTGCTCATCATTGGAAAACGTTCTTCGGGGCGAAAACT
CTCAAGGATCTTACCGCTGTTGAGATCCAGTTCGATGTAACCCACTCGTGCACCCAACTGATCTTCAGCA
TCTTTTACTTTCACCAGCGTTTCTGGGTGAGCAAAAACAGGAAGGCAAAATGCCGCAAAAAAGGGAATAA
GGGCGACACGGAAATGTTGAATACTCATACTCTTCCTTTTTCAATATTATTGAAGCATTTATCAGGGTTA
TTGTCTCATGAGCGGATACATATTTGAATGTATTTAGAAAAATAAACAAATAGGGGTTCCGCGCACATTT
CCCCGAAAAGTGCCACCTGACGTC
Features (pLannotate 1.2.2; 23 found; start..end, strand, type, name):
     28..80      -  misc_feature   bom (fragment): basis of mobility region from pBR322
    235..614     +  enhancer       CMV enhancer: human cytomegalovirus immediate early enhancer
    615..818     +  promoter       CMV promoter: human cytomegalovirus (CMV) immediate early promoter
    814..847     +  LTR            5' LTR (truncated) (fragment): truncated 5' long terminal repeat (LTR) from HIV-1
    863..881     +  promoter       T7 promoter: promoter for bacteriophage T7 RNA polymerase
    904..924     +  CDS            FLAG (fragment): FLAG® epitope tag, followed by an enterokinase cleavage site
    973..2412    +  CDS            AKT1 (sequence withheld): AKT1_HUMAN - Also known as PKB, RAC. Experimental evidence at protein level: Swiss-Prot protein existence level 1. AKT1 is one of 3 closely related serine/threonine-protein kinases (AKT1, AKT2 and AKT3) called the AKT kinase, and which regulate many processes including metabolism, proliferation, cell survival, growth and angiogenesis (PubMed:15526160, PubMed:11882383, PubMed:21620960, PubMed:21432781). This is mediated through serine and/or threonine phosphorylation of a range of downstream substrates (PubMed:15526160, PubMed:11882383, PubMed:21620960, PubMed:21432781). Over 100 substrate cand
   2426..2488    +  CDS            ELOC (fragment): ELOC_BOVIN - Also known as TCEB1. Experimental evidence at protein level: Swiss-Prot protein existence level 1. The elongin BC complex seems to be involved as an adapter protein in the proteasomal degradation of target proteins via different E3 ubiquitin ligase complexes, including the von Hippel-Lindau ubiquitination complex CBC(VHL). By binding to BC-box motifs it seems to link target recruitment subunits, like VHL and members of the SOCS box family, to Cullin/RBX1 modules that activate E2 ubiquitination enzymes. From Bos taurus (Bovine).
   2558..2576    -  promoter       SP6 promoter: promoter for bacteriophage SP6 RNA polymerase
   2602..2826    +  polyA_signal   bGH poly(A) signal: bovine growth hormone polyadenylation signal
   2830..2851    +  promoter       SV40 promoter (fragment): SV40 enhancer and early promoter
   2872..3300    +  rep_origin     f1 ori (sequence partly withheld): f1 bacteriophage origin of replication; arrow indicates direction of (+) strand synthesis
   3314..3643    +  promoter       SV40 promoter: SV40 enhancer and early promoter
   3710..4501    +  CDS            neo: KKA2_KLEPN - Also known as kan, nptII. Experimental evidence at protein level: Swiss-Prot protein existence level 1. Resistance to kanamycin, neomycin, paromomycin, ribostamycin, butirosin and gentamicin B. From Klebsiella pneumoniae.
   4525..4683    +  CDS            ble (fragment): BLE_KLEPN - Experimental evidence at protein level: Swiss-Prot protein existence level 1. Binding protein with a strong affinity to the bleomycin family of antibiotics. Binds to CL990; an antimitotic-antibiotic compound. From Klebsiella pneumoniae.
   4678..4799    +  polyA_signal   SV40 poly(A) signal: SV40 polyadenylation signal
   4872..4888    -  protein_bind   lac operator: The lac repressor binds to the lac operator to inhibit transcription in E. coli. This inhibition can be relieved by adding lactose or isopropyl-β-D-thiogalactopyranoside (IPTG). lac repressor encoded by lacI
   4896..4926    -  promoter       lac promoter: promoter for the E. coli lac operon
   4941..4962    -  protein_bind   CAP binding site: CAP binding activates transcription in the presence of cAMP. E. coli catabolite activator protein
   4975..5067    -  CDS            lacI (fragment): lac repressor; lacI; The lac repressor binds to the lac operator to inhibit transcription in E. coli. This inhibition can be relieved by adding lactose or isopropyl-β-D-thiogalactopyranoside (IPTG).
   5250..5838    -  rep_origin     ori: high-copy-number ColE1/pMB1/pBR322/pUC origin of replication
   6009..6869    -  CDS            AmpR: β-lactamase; bla; confers resistance to ampicillin, carbenicillin, and related antibiotics
   6870..6974    -  promoter       AmpR promoter: bla
