>Addgene plasmid #9021 | 1477 pcDNA3 flag HA Akt1 Sequencing Result | analyzer sequence | sequence record 116639
GACGGATCGGGAGATCTCCCGATCCCCTATGGTCGACTCTCAGTACAATCTGCTCTGATGCCGCATAGTT
AAGCCAGTATCTGCTCCCTGCTTGTGTGTTGGAGGTCGCTGAGTAGTGCGCGAGCAAAATTTAAGCTACA
ACAAGGCAAGGCTTGACCGACAATTGCATGAAGAATCTGCTTAGGGTTAGGCGTTTTGCGCTGCTTCGCG
ATGTACGGGCCAGATATACGCGTTGACATTGATTATTGACTAGTTATTAATAGTAATCAATTACGGGGTC
ATTAGTTCATAGCCCATATATGGAGTTCCGCGTTACATAACTTACGGTAAATGGCCCGCCTGGCTGACCG
CCCAACGACCCCCGCCCATTGACGTCAATAATGACGTATGTTCCCATAGTAACGCCAATAGGGACTTTCC
ATTGACGTCAATGGGTGGACTATTTACGGTAAACTGCCCACTTGGCAGTACATCAAGTGTATCATATGCC
AAGTACGCCCCCTATTGACGTCAATGACGGTAAATGGCCCGCCTGGCATTATGCCCAGTACATGACCTTA
TGGGACTTTCCTACTTGGCAGTACATCTACGTATTAGTCATCGCTATTACCATGGTGATGCGGTTTTGGC
AGTACATCAATGGGCGTGGATAGCGGTTTGACTCACGGGGATTTCCAAGTCTCCACCCCATTGACGTCAA
TGGGAGTTTGTTTTGGCACCAAAATCAACGGGACTTTCCAAAATGTCGTAACAACTCCGCCCCATTGACG
CAAATGGGCGGTAGGCGTGTACGGTGGGAGGTCTATATAAGAGCGACTCTCTGGCTACTGAGAACCCACT
GCTTACTGGCTTATCGAAATTAATACGACTCACTATAGGGAGACCCAAGCTTACCATGGACTACAAGGAC
GACGATGACAAGCTCGATGGAGGATACCCCTACGACGTGCCCGACTACGCCAGCGGATCC
[1440 nt withheld, positions 971-2410]
TGAGGCGGCGGTGGAATTCCCAATTGCACCTGAAATTGCACTGGAACTGCTGATGGCTGCGAACTTCTTA
GATTGTTAAGGTCTCCAATTCTGCAGATATCCATCACACTGGCGGCCGCTCGAGCATGCATCTAGAGGGC
CCTATTCTATAGTGTCACCTAAATGCTAGAGCTCGCTGATCAGCCTCGACTGTGCCTTCTAGTTGCCAGC
CATCTGTTGTTTGCCCCTCCCCCGTGCCTTCCTTGACCCTGGAAGGTGCCACTCCCACTGTCCTTTCCTA
ATAAAATGAGGAAATTGCATCGCATTGTCTGAGTAGGTGTCATTCTATTCTGGGGGGTGGGGTGGGGCAG
GACAGCAAGGGGGAGGATTGGGAAGACAATAGCAGGCATGCTGGGGATGCGGTGGGCTCTATGGCTTCTG
AGGCGGAAAGAACCAGCTGGGGCTCTAGGGGGTATCCCC
[124 nt withheld, positions 2870-2993]
C
[32 nt withheld, positions 2995-3026]
CA
[57 nt withheld, positions 3029-3085]
A
[49 nt withheld, positions 3087-3135]
CCTTTGACGTTGGAGTCCACGTTCTTT
[37 nt withheld, positions 3163-3199]
ACCCTATCTCGGTCTATTCTTTTGATTTATAAGGGATTTTGGGGATTTCGGCCTATTGGTTAAAAAATGA
GCTGATTTAACAAAAATTTAACGCGAATTAATTCTGTGGAATGTGTGTCAGTTAGGGTGTGGAAAGTCCC
CAGGCTCCCCAGGCAGGCAGAAGTATGCAAAGCATGCATCTCAATTAGTCAGCAACCAGGTGTGGAAAGT
CCCCAGGCTCCCCAGCAGGCAGAAGTATGCAAAGCATGCATCTCAATTAGTCAGCAACCATAGTCCCGCC
CCTAACTCCGCCCATCCCGCCCCTAACTCCGCCCAGTTCCGCCCATTCTCCGCCCCATGGCTGACTAATT
TTTTTTATTTATGCAGAGGCCGAGGCCGCCTCTGCCTCTGAGCTATTCCAGAAGTAGTGAGGAGGCTTTT
TTGGAGGCCTAGGCTTTTGCAAAAAGCTCCCGGGAGCTTGTATATCCATTTTCGGATCTGATCAAGAGAC
AGGATGAGGATCGTTTCGCATGATTGAACAAGATGGATTGCACGCAGGTTCTCCGGCCGCTTGGGTGGAG
AGGCTATTCGGCTATGACTGGGCACAACAGACAATCGGCTGCTCTGATGCCGCCGTGTTCCGGCTGTCAG
CGCAGGGGCGCCCGGTTCTTTTTGTCAAGACCGACCTGTCCGGTGCCCTGAATGAACTGCAGGACGAGGC
AGCGCGGCTATCGTGGCTGGCCACGACGGGCGTTCCTTGCGCAGCTGTGCTCGACGTTGTCACTGAAGCG
GGAAGGGACTGGCTGCTATTGGGCGAAGTGCCGGGGCAGGATCTCCTGTCATCTCACCTTGCTCCTGCCG
AGAAAGTATCCATCATGGCTGATGCAATGCGGCGGCTGCATACGCTTGATCCGGCTACCTGCCCATTCGA
CCACCAAGCGAAACATCGCATCGAGCGAGCACGTACTCGGATGGAAGCCGGTCTTGTCGATCAGGATGAT
CTGGACGAAGAGCATCAGGGGCTCGCGCCAGCCGAACTGTTCGCCAGGCTCAAGGCGCGCATGCCCGACG
GCGAGGATCTCGTCGTGACCCATGGCGATGCCTGCTTGCCGAATATCATGGTGGAAAATGGCCGCTTTTC
TGGATTCATCGACTGTGGCCGGCTGGGTGTGGCGGACCGCTATCAGGACATAGCGTTGGCTACCCGTGAT
ATTGCTGAAGAGCTTGGCGGCGAATGGGCTGACCGCTTCCTCGTGCTTTACGGTATCGCCGCTCCCGATT
CGCAGCGCATCGCCTTCTATCGCCTTCTTGACGAGTTCTTCTGAGCGGGACTCTGGGGTTCGAAATGACC
GACCAAGCGACGCCCAACCTGCCATCACGAGATTTCGATTCCACCGCCGCCTTCTATGAAAGGTTGGGCT
TCGGAATCGTTTTCCGGGACGCCGGCTGGATGATCCTCCAGCGCGGGGATCTCATGCTGGAGTTCTTCGC
CCACCCCAACTTGTTTATTGCAGCTTATAATGGTTACAAATAAAGCAATAGCATCACAAATTTCACAAAT
AAAGCATTTTTTTCACTGCATTCTAGTTGTGGTTTGTCCAAACTCATCAATGTATCTTATCATGTCTGTA
TACCGTCGACCTCTAGCTAGAGCTTGGCGTAATCATGGTCATAGCTGTTTCCTGTGTGAAATTGTTATCC
GCTCACAATTCCACACAACATACGAGCCGGAAGCATAAAGTGTAAAGCCTGGGGTGCCTAATGAGTGAGC
TAACTCACATTAATTGCGTTGCGCTCACTGCCCGCTTTCCAGTCGGGAAACCTGTCGTGCCAGCTGCATT
AATGAATCGGCCAACGCGCGGGGAGAGGCGGTTTGCGTATTGGGCGCTCTTCCGCTTCCTCGCTCACTGA
CTCGCTGCGCTCGGTCGTTCGGCTGCGGCGAGCGGTATCAGCTCACTCAAAGGCGGTAATACGGTTATCC
ACAGAATCAGGGGATAACGCAGGAAAGAACATGTGAGCAAAAGGCCAGCAAAAGGCCAGGAACCGTAAAA
AGGCCGCGTTGCTGGCGTTTTTCCATAGGCTCCGCCCCCCTGACGAGCATCACAAAAATCGACGCTCAAG
TCAGAGGTGGCGAAACCCGACAGGACTATAAAGATACCAGGCGTTTCCCCCTGGAAGCTCCCTCGTGCGC
TCTCCTGTTCCGACCCTGCCGCTTACCGGATACCTGTCCGCCTTTCTCCCTTCGGGAAGCGTGGCGCTTT
CTCAATGCTCACGCTGTAGGTATCTCAGTTCGGTGTAGGTCGTTCGCTCCAAGCTGGGCTGTGTGCACGA
ACCCCCCGTTCAGCCCGACCGCTGCGCCTTATCCGGTAACTATCGTCTTGAGTCCAACCCGGTAAGACAC
GACTTATCGCCACTGGCAGCAGCCACTGGTAACAGGATTAGCAGAGCGAGGTATGTAGGCGGTGCTACAG
AGTTCTTGAAGTGGTGGCCTAACTACGGCTACACTAGAAGGACAGTATTTGGTATCTGCGCTCTGCTGAA
GCCAGTTACCTTCGGAAAAAGAGTTGGTAGCTCTTGATCCGGCAAACAAACCACCGCTGGTAGCGGTGGT
TTTTTTGTTTGCAAGCAGCAGATTACGCGCAGAAAAAAAGGATCTCAAGAAGATCCTTTGATCTTTTCTA
CGGGGTCTGACGCTCAGTGGAACGAAAACTCACGTTAAGGGATTTTGGTCATGAGATTATCAAAAAGGAT
CTTCACCTAGATCCTTTTAAATTAAAAATGAAGTTTTAAATCAATCTAAAGTATATATGAGTAAACTTGG
TCTGACAGTTACCAATGCTTAATCAGTGAGGCACCTATCTCAGCGATCTGTCTATTTCGTTCATCCATAG
TTGCCTGACTCCCCGTCGTGTAGATAACTACGATACGGGAGGGCTTACCATCTGGCCCCAGTGCTGCAAT
GATACCGCGAGACCCACGCTCACCGGCTCCAGATTTATCAGCAATAAACCAGCCAGCCGGAAGGGCCGAG
CGCAGAAGTGGTCCTGCAACTTTATCCGCCTCCATCCAGTCTATTAATTGTTGCCGGGAAGCTAGAGTAA
GTAGTTCGCCAGTTAATAGTTTGCGCAACGTTGTTGCCATTGCTACAGGCATCGTGGTGTCACGCTCGTC
GTTTGGTATGGCTTCATTCAGCTCCGGTTCCCAACGATCAAGGCGAGTTACATGATCCCCCATGTTGTGC
AAAAAAGCGGTTAGCTCCTTCGGTCCTCCGATCGTTGTCAGAAGTAAGTTGGCCGCAGTGTTATCACTCA
TGGTTATGGCAGCACTGCATAATTCTCTTACTGTCATGCCATCCGTAAGATGCTTTTCTGTGACTGGTGA
GTACTCAACCAAGTCATTCTGAGAATAGTGTATGCGGCGACCGAGTTGCTCTTGCCCGGCGTCAATACGG
GATAATACCGCGCCACATAGCAGAACTTTAAAAGTGCTCATCATTGGAAAACGTTCTTCGGGGCGAAAAC
TCTCAAGGATCTTACCGCTGTTGAGATCCAGTTCGATGTAACCCACTCGTGCACCCAACTGATCTTCAGC
ATCTTTTACTTTCACCAGCGTTTCTGGGTGAGCAAAAACAGGAAGGCAAAATGCCGCAAAAAAGGGAATA
AGGGCGACACGGAAATGTTGAATACTCATACTCTTCCTTTTTCAATATTATTGAAGCATTTATCAGGGTT
ATTGTCTCATGAGCGGATACATATTTGAATGTATTTAGAAAAATAAACAAATAGGGGTTCCGCGCACATT
TCCCCGAAAAGTGCCACCTGACGTC
Features (pLannotate 1.2.2; 22 found; start..end, strand, type, name):
     36..80      -  misc_feature   bom (fragment): basis of mobility region from pBR322
    235..614     +  enhancer       CMV enhancer: human cytomegalovirus immediate early enhancer
    615..811     +  promoter       CMV promoter: human cytomegalovirus (CMV) immediate early promoter
    861..879     +  promoter       T7 promoter: promoter for bacteriophage T7 RNA polymerase
    902..922     +  CDS            FLAG (fragment): FLAG® epitope tag, followed by an enterokinase cleavage site
    971..2410    +  CDS            AKT1 (sequence withheld): AKT1_HUMAN - Also known as PKB, RAC. Experimental evidence at protein level: Swiss-Prot protein existence level 1. AKT1 is one of 3 closely related serine/threonine-protein kinases (AKT1, AKT2 and AKT3) called the AKT kinase, and which regulate many processes including metabolism, proliferation, cell survival, growth and angiogenesis (PubMed:15526160, PubMed:11882383, PubMed:21620960, PubMed:21432781). This is mediated through serine and/or threonine phosphorylation of a range of downstream substrates (PubMed:15526160, PubMed:11882383, PubMed:21620960, PubMed:21432781). Over 100 substrate cand
   2424..2486    +  CDS            ELOC (fragment): ELOC_BOVIN - Also known as TCEB1. Experimental evidence at protein level: Swiss-Prot protein existence level 1. The elongin BC complex seems to be involved as an adapter protein in the proteasomal degradation of target proteins via different E3 ubiquitin ligase complexes, including the von Hippel-Lindau ubiquitination complex CBC(VHL). By binding to BC-box motifs it seems to link target recruitment subunits, like VHL and members of the SOCS box family, to Cullin/RBX1 modules that activate E2 ubiquitination enzymes. From Bos taurus (Bovine).
   2556..2574    -  promoter       SP6 promoter: promoter for bacteriophage SP6 RNA polymerase
   2600..2824    +  polyA_signal   bGH poly(A) signal: bovine growth hormone polyadenylation signal
   2828..2849    +  promoter       SV40 promoter (fragment): SV40 enhancer and early promoter
   2870..3298    +  rep_origin     f1 ori (sequence partly withheld): f1 bacteriophage origin of replication; arrow indicates direction of (+) strand synthesis
   3312..3642    +  promoter       SV40 promoter: SV40 enhancer and early promoter
   3709..4500    +  CDS            neo: KKA2_KLEPN - Also known as kan, nptII. Experimental evidence at protein level: Swiss-Prot protein existence level 1. Resistance to kanamycin, neomycin, paromomycin, ribostamycin, butirosin and gentamicin B. From Klebsiella pneumoniae.
   4524..4682    +  CDS            ble (fragment): BLE_KLEPN - Experimental evidence at protein level: Swiss-Prot protein existence level 1. Binding protein with a strong affinity to the bleomycin family of antibiotics. Binds to CL990; an antimitotic-antibiotic compound. From Klebsiella pneumoniae.
   4677..4798    +  polyA_signal   SV40 poly(A) signal: SV40 polyadenylation signal
   4871..4887    -  protein_bind   lac operator: The lac repressor binds to the lac operator to inhibit transcription in E. coli. This inhibition can be relieved by adding lactose or isopropyl-β-D-thiogalactopyranoside (IPTG). lac repressor encoded by lacI
   4895..4925    -  promoter       lac promoter: promoter for the E. coli lac operon
   4940..4961    -  protein_bind   CAP binding site: CAP binding activates transcription in the presence of cAMP. E. coli catabolite activator protein
   4974..5066    -  CDS            lacI (fragment): lac repressor; lacI; The lac repressor binds to the lac operator to inhibit transcription in E. coli. This inhibition can be relieved by adding lactose or isopropyl-β-D-thiogalactopyranoside (IPTG).
   5249..5837    -  rep_origin     ori: high-copy-number ColE1/pMB1/pBR322/pUC origin of replication
   6008..6868    -  CDS            AmpR: β-lactamase; bla; confers resistance to ampicillin, carbenicillin, and related antibiotics
   6869..6973    -  promoter       AmpR promoter: bla
