[The description below was written by a language model from this plasmid's Addgene catalogue record and pLannotate feature annotations shown in this document.]
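Description:
1477 pcDNA3 flag HA Akt1 is a mammalian expression plasmid built on the pcDNA3 backbone, carrying the human AKT1 serine/threonine kinase (also known as PKB or RAC-alpha) with N-terminal FLAG and HA epitope tags supplied by the modified backbone. The roughly 1.5 kb insert was cloned between BamHI and XbaI sites, both retained. Expression is driven by the human cytomegalovirus immediate-early enhancer and promoter and terminated by the bovine growth hormone polyadenylation signal. T7 and SP6 phage promoters flank the cloning region. The two sequence records, about 7.0 kb each and nearly identical, annotate a full-length AKT1 open reading frame preceded by a FLAG fragment. The HA tag is not called as a separate feature, although there is unannotated space between FLAG and AKT1 where it would be expected. A short fragment matching elongin C lies just downstream of the AKT1 coding region. It and the brief HIV-1 LTR match in one record look like cloning remnants or incidental annotation hits rather than functional elements.

In bacteria the plasmid replicates from a high-copy ColE1/pUC-type origin and is selected with ampicillin through the β-lactamase gene. An f1 origin is also present, allowing single-stranded DNA production. For mammalian cells, an SV40 early promoter drives the neomycin phosphotransferase gene with an SV40 poly(A) signal, permitting G418 selection of stable transfectants. The construct provides epitope-tagged AKT1 for detection or immunoprecipitation. It is associated with work on an siRNA library targeting the phosphoinositide 3-kinase pathway, but the record does not state the plasmid's exact role in that study.
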