Addgene plasmid #9021: 1477 pcDNA3 flag HA Akt1
Depositing lab: William Sellers. Publication: A library of siRNA duplexes targeting the phosphoinositide 3-kinase pathway: determinants of gene silencing for use in cell-based screens. Hsieh AC, Bo R, Manola J, Vazquez F, Bare O, Khvorova A, Scaringe S, Sellers WR. Nucleic Acids Res. 2004 . 32(3):893-901. 10.1093/nar/gkh238 PubMed 14769947.
Backbone
  Vector backbone: pcDNA3
  Backbone manufacturer: Invitrogen
  Backbone size w/o insert (bp): 5446
  Vector type: Mammalian Expression
  Selectable markers: Neomycin (select with G418)
Growth in bacteria
  Bacterial resistance: Ampicillin, 100 μg/mL
  Growth temperature: 37°C
  Growth strain: DH5alpha
  Copy number: High Copy
Gene/Insert
  Gene/Insert name: Akt1 (alt name: Akt)
  Species: H. sapiens (human)
  Insert size (bp): 1500
  Entrez Gene: AKT1 (a.k.a. AKT, PKB, PKB-ALPHA, PRKBA, RAC, RAC-ALPHA)
  Tag / fusion protein: flag (N terminal on backbone); HA (N terminal on backbone)
  Cloning method: Restriction Enzyme; 5′ cloning site BamHI (not destroyed); 3′ cloning site XbaI (not destroyed)
  Sequencing primers: 5′ CMV-F; 3′ BGH-rev
Terms and licenses: Academic/Nonprofit Terms; Industry Terms: Not Available to Industry
How to cite: 1477 pcDNA3 flag HA Akt1 was a gift from William Sellers (Addgene plasmid # 9021 ; http://n2t.net/addgene:9021 ; RRID:Addgene_9021)
