>Addgene plasmid #9021 | 1477 pcDNA3 flag HA Akt1 | addgene partial sequence | sequence record 116619 | BGH-rev 5'-TAGAAGGCACAGTCGAGG-3'
GAATAGGGCCCTCTAGATGCATGCTCGAGCGGCCGCCAGTGTGATGGATATCTGCAGAATTGGAGACCTT
AACAATCTAAGAAGTTCGCAGCCATCAGCAGTTCCAGTGCAATTTCAGGTGCAATTGGGAATTCCACCGC
CGCCTCA
[763 nt withheld, positions 148-910]
