>Addgene plasmid #9021 | 1477 pcDNA3 flag HA Akt1 | addgene partial sequence | sequence record 116620 | CMV-F 5'-CGCAAATGGGCGGTAGGCGTG-3'
AGCGACTCTCTGGCTACTGAGAACCCACTGCTTACTGGCTTATCGAAATTAATACGACTCACTATAGGGA
GACCCAAGCTTACCATGGACTACAAGGACGACGATGACAAGCTCGATGGAGGATACCCCTACGACGTGCC
CGACTACGCCAGCGGATCC
[731 nt withheld, positions 160-890]
